>Addgene plasmid #34489 | KHBD00374 | depositor partial sequence | sequence record 41056 | KHBD00374 sequence 792 bps
ATGGAGAACAGGAGGTGCACCGTCGTTGCCGTGGGTGACCTTGTGGATGAGCTTGGCTTCTGTTGCGAGT
GGTGTGGCAAGGTGTACAAGAGTCTTGTCCGCTACCACAACCACATTGTATGCACCCACAAGTTACCTGT
TCCGGATCACCAGTTGGTCAACTGCTTCCACTGTCCACGCAGCGATTGCAGATTCCACAAGCATGGACCC
GGAGTACAGAATTTTCGGCAAATTGGAAGGCTCCGCCGCCACTACCAGGAGAAGCACATGACAGGACACC
TTACGTGCGAGTACTGCCAGAAGCAGTTTCAACTGAAGTCAGCGCTGGTGGCCCACAGATGTCGGCTGAG
GCATCCAGCCATCAGGGATAGTCAGTCCGCCATCACTTTGGGGAGGCATGTGTGCAAAAAAGGCTACACG
CATCTGGGCGCCCTACAACGGCGCCTCACCTGCTGCCAGCATGGAACACCAAATACTCCGACGGAGGACC
AGAAGGATATAAGGGACAAGGTGTGTCTGCAATGCAACAAGGAATATGTTGACACCCATCGCTGTTGTGT
ACGAACCGAGCGAAGCTTTCAGTCTGACCGTCTCATCTTCAGAAAGTCTAGTCAGGAGACCCACGGTAAA
TCCAGGTACCTGCAGGCGGAAGACTGGCGCTTTCTGTTTGAAATGGAGCAGCTTGTCCGCGGCATTGACG
ACGGGCTTGTGCGGGACCCTTTGTTGCTTACGGAACTCGCCTCTCTGGTGCCGGTGCTTCAGCAAATCCA
GGATTCTGATTTAGAAATAAAG
