>Addgene plasmid #34489 | KHBD00374 | addgene partial sequence | sequence record 42261 | M13-Rev 5'-CAGGAAACAGCTATGACC-3'
GATTTTATTTTGACTGATAGTGACCTGTTCGTTGCAACAAATTGATAAGCAATGCTTTCTTATAATGCCA
ACTTTGTACAAGAAAGTTGGCAACTTTATTTCTAAATCAGAATCCTGGATTTGCTGAAGCACCGGCACCA
GAGAGGCGAGTTCCGTAAGCAACAAAGGGTCCCGCACAAGCCCGTCGTCAATGCCGCGGACAAGCTGCTC
CATTTCAAACAGAAAGCGCCAGTCTTCCGCCTGCAGGTACCTGGATTTACCGTGGGTCTCCTGACTAGAC
TTTCTGAAGATGAGACGGTCAGACTGAAAGCTTCGCTCGGTTCGTACACAACAGCGATGGGTGTCAACAT
ATTCCTTGTTGCATTGCAGACACACCTTGTCCCTTATATCCTTCTGGTCCTCCGTCGGAGTATTTGGTGT
TCCATGCTGGCAGCAGGTGAGGCGCCGTTGTAGGGCGCCCAGATGCGTGTAGCCTTTTTTGCACACATGC
CTCCCCAAAGTGATGGCGGACTGACTATCCCTGATGGCTGGATGCCTCAGCCGACATCTGTGGGCCACCA
GCGCTGACTTCAGTTGAAACTGCTTCTGGCAGTACTCGCACGTAAGGTGTCCTGTCATGTGCTTCTCCTG
GTAGTGGCGGCGGAGCCTTCCAATTTGCCGAAAATTCTGT
