[The description below was written by a language model from this plasmid's Addgene catalogue record.]
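Description:
KHBD00374 is a Gateway entry-type clone built in the pDONR221 donor vector backbone (Invitrogen), carrying the open reading frame of the Drosophila melanogaster gene CG14451 (FBgn0037183). The insert is recorded as 792 bp in a backbone of about 2.5 kb without insert, and it was introduced by Gateway recombination cloning. The plasmid is maintained in E. coli as a high-copy construct under kanamycin selection. No feature table is provided, so the origin of replication and the precise attachment sites flanking the insert are not listed. In general, an ORF recombined into a pDONR vector ends up bracketed by attL sites, which allow it to be transferred by LR recombination into any compatible destination vector. M13 forward and reverse primer sites on either side of the insert are listed for sequence verification.

The backbone is a donor vector rather than an expression vector, and the record lists no promoter, tag or reporter. Expression elements are meant to come from whichever destination vector the ORF is moved into. The depositor notes that ORFs in this collection were cloned open-ended, without a stop codon, so the coding sequence can be read through into a C-terminal fusion partner after transfer and is also compatible with N-terminal fusions. The clone belongs to a collection associated with a study on automated protein–DNA interaction screening of Drosophila regulatory elements. This suggests it serves as a source ORF for generating fusion constructs in such screens, although the record does not describe the function of CG14451 itself.
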