Addgene plasmid #34489: KHBD00374
Depositing lab: Bart Deplancke. Depositing organization: Swiss Federal Institute of Technology (EPFL). Publication: Automated protein-DNA interaction screening of Drosophila regulatory elements. Korneel Hens, Jean-Daniel Feuz, Alina Isakova, Antonina Lagovitina, Andreas Massouras, Julien Bryois, Patrick Callaerts, Susan E. Celniker, Bart Deplancke. Nat Methods. 2011 Oct 30;8(12):1065-70. 10.1038/nmeth.1763 PubMed 22037703.
Backbone
  Vector backbone: pDONR221
  Backbone manufacturer: Invitrogen
  Backbone size w/o insert (bp): 2536
  Vector type: Gateway Donor Vector
Growth in bacteria
  Bacterial resistance: Kanamycin, 50 μg/mL
  Growth temperature: 37°C
  Growth strain: DH5alpha
  Copy number: High Copy
Gene/Insert
  Gene/Insert name: CG14451 (alt names: FBgn0037183; CG14451)
  Species: D. melanogaster (fly)
  Insert size (bp): 792
  Entrez Gene: CG14451 (a.k.a. Dmel_CG14451, Dmel\CG14451)
  Cloning method: Gateway Cloning
  Sequencing primers: 5′ M13F; 3′ M13R
Terms and licenses: Academic/Nonprofit Terms; Industry Terms: Not Available to Industry
Depositor comments: Please note that the ORFs in this collection were cloned open-ended (without a stop codon).
How to cite: KHBD00374 was a gift from Bart Deplancke (Addgene plasmid # 34489 ; http://n2t.net/addgene:34489 ; RRID:Addgene_34489)
